Addgene plasmid #76735: TAOK3 gRNA (BRDN0001149287)
Purpose: 3rd generation lentiviral gRNA plasmid targeting human TAOK3
Depositing lab: John Doench & David Root. Depositing organization: Broad Institute. Publication: Optimized sgRNA design to maximize activity and minimize off-target effects of CRISPR-Cas9. Doench JG, Fusi N, Sullender M, Hegde M, Vaimberg EW, Donovan KF, Smith I, Tothova Z, Wilen C, Orchard R, Virgin HW, Listgarten J, Root DE. Nat Biotechnol. 2016 Jan 18. doi: 10.1038/nbt.3437. PubMed 26780180.
Backbone
  Vector backbone: lentiGuide-Puro
  Backbone manufacturer: Zhang Lab (Addgene plasmid # 52963)
  Vector type: Mammalian Expression, Lentiviral, CRISPR
  Selectable markers: Puromycin
Growth in bacteria
  Bacterial resistance: Ampicillin, 100 μg/mL
  Growth temperature: 37°C
  Growth strain: DH5alpha
  Copy number: High Copy
Gene/Insert
  Gene/Insert name: TAOK3 (alt names: TAOK3; NM_016281.3)
  gRNA/shRNA sequence: CCTAATACTATTGAGTACAA
  Species: H. sapiens (human)
  Entrez Gene: TAOK3 (a.k.a. DPK, JIK, MAP3K18, FLJ31808, DKFZp666H245)
  Promoter: hU6
  Cloning method: Unknown
  Sequencing primers: 5′ U6-F; 3′ pS2-R
Terms and licenses: Academic/Nonprofit Terms; Industry Terms: Not Available to Industry
Depositor comments: The gRNA was designed to target the following Genbank reference sequence(s): NM_016281.3. Note that this plasmid does NOT contain Cas9. It should be used in conjunction with lentiCas9-Blast (Addgene #52962) or otherwise with cell lines already expressing Cas9. Browse the full kinome gRNA library at http://www.addgene.org/pooled-library/broadgpp-human-kinome/ or visit http://www.broadinstitute.org/rnai/public/ for detailed protocols and information.
How to cite: TAOK3 gRNA (BRDN0001149287) was a gift from John Doench & David Root (Addgene plasmid # 76735 ; http://n2t.net/addgene:76735 ; RRID:Addgene_76735)
