[The description below was written by a language model from this plasmid's Addgene catalogue record and pLannotate feature annotations shown in this document.]
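Description:
TAOK3 gRNA (BRDN0001149287) is a third-generation lentiviral CRISPR guide plasmid built on the lentiGuide-Puro backbone. It expresses a single guide RNA directed against human TAOK3, a kinase gene also known as JIK, DPK or MAP3K18, with the guide designed against the NM_016281.3 reference transcript. In bacteria the 8.3 kb plasmid is maintained through a high-copy ColE1/pUC-type origin and selected with ampicillin via the β-lactamase gene. An f1 origin, an SV40 origin and remnants of a lac/T7/T3 cloning region are also annotated in the backbone.

The lentiviral transfer cassette begins with an RSV promoter fused to a truncated HIV-1 5' LTR, which makes genomic RNA production Tat-independent. This is followed by the Ψ packaging signal with a partial gag sequence, and by the Rev response element for nuclear export of the unspliced genome. Downstream, a human U6 RNA polymerase III promoter drives the 20-nt TAOK3 spacer joined to the Streptococcus pyogenes Cas9 guide scaffold. A cPPT/CTS element, which aids nuclear import of the proviral DNA, comes next. An EF-1α core promoter with its first intron then drives puromycin N-acetyltransferase for selection of transduced mammalian cells. A WPRE enhances transcript expression, and the ΔU3 self-inactivating 3' LTR disables LTR promoter activity after integration.

The plasmid does not encode Cas9, so it must be paired with a separate Cas9 vector or used in cells that already express Cas9. It is one clone from a human kinome guide collection and is suited to TAOK3 knockout in human cells.
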