Features (pLannotate 1.2.2; 29 found; start..end, strand, type, name):
     14..80      +  CDS            small t antigen (fragment): SV40 (simian virus 40) small t antigen
    106..317     +  promoter       EF-1α core promoter: core promoter for human elongation factor EF-1α
    318..1256    +  intron         EF-1α intron A: intron upstream of the start codon of human EF-1α
   1278..1877    +  CDS            PuroR (fragment): puromycin N-acetyltransferase; pac from Streptomyces; confers resistance to puromycin
   1893..2481    +  misc_feature   WPRE: woodchuck hepatitis virus posttranscriptional regulatory element
   2532..2551    +  misc_feature   cPPT/CTS (fragment): central polypurine tract and central termination sequence of HIV-1
   2553..2786    +  LTR            3' LTR (ΔU3): self-inactivating 3' long terminal repeat (LTR) from HIV-1
   2864..2985    +  polyA_signal   SV40 poly(A) signal: SV40 polyadenylation signal
   3025..3160    +  rep_origin     SV40 ori: SV40 origin of replication
   3181..3199    -  promoter       T7 promoter: promoter for bacteriophage T7 RNA polymerase
   3207..3362    +  CDS            lacZα (fragment): LacZα fragment of β-galactosidase; lacZ fragment
   3367..3795    +  rep_origin     f1 ori (sequence partly withheld): f1 bacteriophage origin of replication; arrow indicates direction of (+) strand synthesis
   3848..3952    +  promoter       AmpR promoter: bla
   3953..4813    +  CDS            AmpR: β-lactamase; bla; confers resistance to ampicillin, carbenicillin, and related antibiotics
   4984..5572    +  rep_origin     ori: high-copy-number ColE1/pMB1/pBR322/pUC origin of replication
   5755..5847    +  CDS            lacI (fragment): lac repressor; lacI; The lac repressor binds to the lac operator to inhibit transcription in E. coli. This inhibition can be relieved by adding lactose or isopropyl-β-D-thiogalactopyranoside (IPTG).
   5860..5881    +  protein_bind   CAP binding site: CAP binding activates transcription in the presence of cAMP. E. coli catabolite activator protein
   5896..5926    +  promoter       lac promoter: promoter for the E. coli lac operon
   5934..5950    +  protein_bind   lac operator: The lac repressor binds to the lac operator to inhibit transcription in E. coli. This inhibition can be relieved by adding lactose or isopropyl-β-D-thiogalactopyranoside (IPTG). lac repressor encoded by lacI
   5995..6013    +  promoter       T3 promoter: promoter for bacteriophage T3 RNA polymerase
   6041..6267    +  promoter       RSV promoter: Rous sarcoma virus enhancer/promoter
   6268..6448    +  LTR            5' LTR (truncated): truncated 5' long terminal repeat (LTR) from HIV-1
   6495..6620    +  misc_feature   HIV-1 Ψ: packaging signal of human immunodeficiency virus type 1
   6604..6967    +  CDS            HIV-1 gag (fragment): gag protein from human immunodeficiency virus 1; gag
   7113..7346    +  misc_feature   RRE: The Rev response element (RRE) of HIV-1 allows for Rev-dependent mRNA export from the nucleus to the cytoplasm.
   7723..7749    +  CDS            Rev (fragment): human immunodeficiency virus 1 (HIV-1) Rev protein; rev; enhances nuclear export of unspliced and incompletely spliced viral mRNAs
   7753..7993    +  promoter       U6 promoter: RNA polymerase III promoter for human U6 snRNA
   8023..8098    +  misc_RNA       gRNA scaffold: guide RNA scaffold for the Streptococcus pyogenes CRISPR/Cas9 system
   8154..8271    +  misc_feature   cPPT/CTS: central polypurine tract and central termination sequence of HIV-1
>Addgene plasmid #76735 | TAOK3 gRNA (BRDN0001149287) | addgene full sequence | sequence record 186402 | Addgene Assembled Sequence
CCCGGGTGCAAAGATGGATAAAGTTTTAAACAGAGAGGAATCTTTGCAGCTAATGGACCTTCTAGGTCTT
GAAAGGAGTGGGAATTGGCTCCGGTGCCCGTCAGTGGGCAGAGCGCACATCGCCCACAGTCCCCGAGAAG
TTGGGGGGAGGGGTCGGCAATTGATCCGGTGCCTAGAGAAGGTGGCGCGGGGTAAACTGGGAAAGTGATG
TCGTGTACTGGCTCCGCCTTTTTCCCGAGGGTGGGGGAGAACCGTATATAAGTGCAGTAGTCGCCGTGAA
CGTTCTTTTTCGCAACGGGTTTGCCGCCAGAACACAGGTAAGTGCCGTGTGTGGTTCCCGCGGGCCTGGC
CTCTTTACGGGTTATGGCCCTTGCGTGCCTTGAATTACTTCCACCTGGCTGCAGTACGTGATTCTTGATC
CCGAGCTTCGGGTTGGAAGTGGGTGGGAGAGTTCGAGGCCTTGCGCTTAAGGAGCCCCTTCGCCTCGTGC
TTGAGTTGAGGCCTGGCCTGGGCGCTGGGGCCGCCGCGTGCGAATCTGGTGGCACCTTCGCGCCTGTCTC
GCTGCTTTCGATAAGTCTCTAGCCATTTAAAATTTTTGATGACCTGCTGCGACGCTTTTTTTCTGGCAAG
ATAGTCTTGTAAATGCGGGCCAAGATCTGCACACTGGTATTTCGGTTTTTGGGGCCGCGGGCGGCGACGG
GGCCCGTGCGTCCCAGCGCACATGTTCGGCGAGGCGGGGCCTGCGAGCGCGGCCACCGAGAATCGGACGG
GGGTAGTCTCAAGCTGGCCGGCCTGCTCTGGTGCCTGGCCTCGCGCCGCCGTGTATCGCCCCGCCCTGGG
CGGCAAGGCTGGCCCGGTCGGCACCAGTTGCGTGAGCGGAAAGATGGCCGCTTCCCGGCCCTGCTGCAGG
GAGCTCAAAATGGAGGACGCGGCGCTCGGGAGAGCGGGCGGGTGAGTCACCCACACAAAGGAAAAGGGCC
TTTCCGTCCTCAGCCGTCGCTTCATGTGACTCCACGGAGTACCGGGCGCCGTCCAGGCACCTCGATTAGT
TCTCGAGCTTTTGGAGTACGTCGTCTTTAGGTTGGGGGGAGGGGTTTTATGCGATGGAGTTTCCCCACAC
TGAGTGGGTGGAGACTGAAGTTAGGCCAGCTTGGCACTTGATGTAATTCTCCTTGGAATTTGCCCTTTTT
GAGTTTGGATCTTGGTTCATTCTCAAGCCTCAGACAGTGGTTCAAAGTTTTTTTCTTCCATTTCAGGTGT
CGTGACGTACGGCCACCATGACCGAGTACAAGCCCACGGTGCGCCTCGCCACCCGCGACGACGTCCCCAG
GGCCGTACGCACCCTCGCCGCCGCGTTCGCCGACTACCCCGCCACGCGCCACACCGTCGATCCGGACCGC
CACATCGAGCGGGTCACCGAGCTGCAAGAACTCTTCCTCACGCGCGTCGGGCTCGACATCGGCAAGGTGT
GGGTCGCGGACGACGGCGCCGCCGTGGCGGTCTGGACCACGCCGGAGAGCGTCGAAGCGGGGGCGGTGTT
CGCCGAGATCGGCCCGCGCATGGCCGAGTTGAGCGGTTCCCGGCTGGCCGCGCAGCAACAGATGGAAGGC
CTCCTGGCGCCGCACCGGCCCAAGGAGCCCGCGTGGTTCCTGGCCACCGTCGGAGTCTCGCCCGACCACC
AGGGCAAGGGTCTGGGCAGCGCCGTCGTGCTCCCCGGAGTGGAGGCGGCCGAGCGCGCCGGGGTGCCCGC
CTTCCTGGAGACCTCCGCGCCCCGCAACCTCCCCTTCTACGAGCGGCTCGGCTTCACCGTCACCGCCGAC
GTCGAGGTGCCCGAAGGACCGCGCACCTGGTGCATGACCCGCAAGCCCGGTGCCTGAACGCGTTAAGTCG
ACAATCAACCTCTGGATTACAAAATTTGTGAAAGATTGACTGGTATTCTTAACTATGTTGCTCCTTTTAC
GCTATGTGGATACGCTGCTTTAATGCCTTTGTATCATGCTATTGCTTCCCGTATGGCTTTCATTTTCTCC
TCCTTGTATAAATCCTGGTTGCTGTCTCTTTATGAGGAGTTGTGGCCCGTTGTCAGGCAACGTGGCGTGG
TGTGCACTGTGTTTGCTGACGCAACCCCCACTGGTTGGGGCATTGCCACCACCTGTCAGCTCCTTTCCGG
GACTTTCGCTTTCCCCCTCCCTATTGCCACGGCGGAACTCATCGCCGCCTGCCTTGCCCGCTGCTGGACA
GGGGCTCGGCTGTTGGGCACTGACAATTCCGTGGTGTTGTCGGGGAAATCATCGTCCTTTCCTTGGCTGC
TCGCCTGTGTTGCCACCTGGATTCTGCGCGGGACGTCCTTCTGCTACGTCCCTTCGGCCCTCAATCCAGC
GGACCTTCCTTCCCGCGGCCTGCTGCCGGCTCTGCGGCCTCTTCCGCGTCTTCGCCTTCGCCCTCAGACG
AGTCGGATCTCCCTTTGGGCCGCCTCCCCGCGTCGACTTTAAGACCAATGACTTACAAGGCAGCTGTAGA
TCTTAGCCACTTTTTAAAAGAAAAGGGGGGACTGGAAGGGCTAATTCACTCCCAACGAAGACAAGATCTG
CTTTTTGCTTGTACTGGGTCTCTCTGGTTAGACCAGATCTGAGCCTGGGAGCTCTCTGGCTAACTAGGGA
ACCCACTGCTTAAGCCTCAATAAAGCTTGCCTTGAGTGCTTCAAGTAGTGTGTGCCCGTCTGTTGTGTGA
CTCTGGTAACTAGAGATCCCTCAGACCCTTTTAGTCAGTGTGGAAAATCTCTAGCAGTACGTATAGTAGT
TCATGTCATCTTATTATTCAGTATTTATAACTTGCAAAGAAATGAATATCAGAGAGTGAGAGGAACTTGT
TTATTGCAGCTTATAATGGTTACAAATAAAGCAATAGCATCACAAATTTCACAAATAAAGCATTTTTTTC
ACTGCATTCTAGTTGTGGTTTGTCCAAACTCATCAATGTATCTTATCATGTCTGGCTCTAGCTATCCCGC
CCCTAACTCCGCCCATCCCGCCCCTAACTCCGCCCAGTTCCGCCCATTCTCCGCCCCATGGCTGACTAAT
TTTTTTTATTTATGCAGAGGCCGAGGCCGCCTCGGCCTCTGAGCTATTCCAGAAGTAGTGAGGAGGCTTT
TTTGGAGGCCTAGGGACGTACCCAATTCGCCCTATAGTGAGTCGTATTACGCGCGCTCACTGGCCGTCGT
TTTACAACGTCGTGACTGGGAAAACCCTGGCGTTACCCAACTTAATCGCCTTGCAGCACATCCCCCTTTC
GCCAGCTGGCGTAATAGCGAAGAGGCCCGCACCGATCGCCCTTCCCAACAGTTGCGCAGCCTGAATGGCG
AATGGG
[124 nt withheld, positions 3367-3490]
C
[91 nt withheld, positions 3492-3582]
A
[49 nt withheld, positions 3584-3632]
CCTTTGACGTTGGAGTCCACGTTCTTT
[37 nt withheld, positions 3660-3696]
ACCCTATCTCGGTCTATTCTTTTGATTTATAAGGGATTTTGCCGATTTCGGCCTATTGGTTAAAAAATGA
GCTGATTTAACAAAAATTTAACGCGAATTTTAACAAAATATTAACGCTTACAATTTAGGTGGCACTTTTC
GGGGAAATGTGCGCGGAACCCCTATTTGTTTATTTTTCTAAATACATTCAAATATGTATCCGCTCATGAG
ACAATAACCCTGATAAATGCTTCAATAATATTGAAAAAGGAAGAGTATGAGTATTCAACATTTCCGTGTC
GCCCTTATTCCCTTTTTTGCGGCATTTTGCCTTCCTGTTTTTGCTCACCCAGAAACGCTGGTGAAAGTAA
AAGATGCTGAAGATCAGTTGGGTGCACGAGTGGGTTACATCGAACTGGATCTCAACAGCGGTAAGATCCT
TGAGAGTTTTCGCCCCGAAGAACGTTTTCCAATGATGAGCACTTTTAAAGTTCTGCTATGTGGCGCGGTA
TTATCCCGTATTGACGCCGGGCAAGAGCAACTCGGTCGCCGCATACACTATTCTCAGAATGACTTGGTTG
AGTACTCACCAGTCACAGAAAAGCATCTTACGGATGGCATGACAGTAAGAGAATTATGCAGTGCTGCCAT
AACCATGAGTGATAACACTGCGGCCAACTTACTTCTGACAACGATCGGAGGACCGAAGGAGCTAACCGCT
TTTTTGCACAACATGGGGGATCATGTAACTCGCCTTGATCGTTGGGAACCGGAGCTGAATGAAGCCATAC
CAAACGACGAGCGTGACACCACGATGCCTGTAGCAATGGCAACAACGTTGCGCAAACTATTAACTGGCGA
ACTACTTACTCTAGCTTCCCGGCAACAATTAATAGACTGGATGGAGGCGGATAAAGTTGCAGGACCACTT
CTGCGCTCGGCCCTTCCGGCTGGCTGGTTTATTGCTGATAAATCTGGAGCCGGTGAGCGTGGGTCTCGCG
GTATCATTGCAGCACTGGGGCCAGATGGTAAGCCCTCCCGTATCGTAGTTATCTACACGACGGGGAGTCA
GGCAACTATGGATGAACGAAATAGACAGATCGCTGAGATAGGTGCCTCACTGATTAAGCATTGGTAACTG
TCAGACCAAGTTTACTCATATATACTTTAGATTGATTTAAAACTTCATTTTTAATTTAAAAGGATCTAGG
TGAAGATCCTTTTTGATAATCTCATGACCAAAATCCCTTAACGTGAGTTTTCGTTCCACTGAGCGTCAGA
CCCCGTAGAAAAGATCAAAGGATCTTCTTGAGATCCTTTTTTTCTGCGCGTAATCTGCTGCTTGCAAACA
AAAAAACCACCGCTACCAGCGGTGGTTTGTTTGCCGGATCAAGAGCTACCAACTCTTTTTCCGAAGGTAA
CTGGCTTCAGCAGAGCGCAGATACCAAATACTGTTCTTCTAGTGTAGCCGTAGTTAGGCCACCACTTCAA
GAACTCTGTAGCACCGCCTACATACCTCGCTCTGCTAATCCTGTTACCAGTGGCTGCTGCCAGTGGCGAT
AAGTCGTGTCTTACCGGGTTGGACTCAAGACGATAGTTACCGGATAAGGCGCAGCGGTCGGGCTGAACGG
GGGGTTCGTGCACACAGCCCAGCTTGGAGCGAACGACCTACACCGAACTGAGATACCTACAGCGTGAGCT
ATGAGAAAGCGCCACGCTTCCCGAAGGGAGAAAGGCGGACAGGTATCCGGTAAGCGGCAGGGTCGGAACA
GGAGAGCGCACGAGGGAGCTTCCAGGGGGAAACGCCTGGTATCTTTATAGTCCTGTCGGGTTTCGCCACC
TCTGACTTGAGCGTCGATTTTTGTGATGCTCGTCAGGGGGGCGGAGCCTATGGAAAAACGCCAGCAACGC
GGCCTTTTTACGGTTCCTGGCCTTTTGCTGGCCTTTTGCTCACATGTTCTTTCCTGCGTTATCCCCTGAT
TCTGTGGATAACCGTATTACCGCCTTTGAGTGAGCTGATACCGCTCGCCGCAGCCGAACGACCGAGCGCA
GCGAGTCAGTGAGCGAGGAAGCGGAAGAGCGCCCAATACGCAAACCGCCTCTCCCCGCGCGTTGGCCGAT
TCATTAATGCAGCTGGCACGACAGGTTTCCCGACTGGAAAGCGGGCAGTGAGCGCAACGCAATTAATGTG
AGTTAGCTCACTCATTAGGCACCCCAGGCTTTACACTTTATGCTTCCGGCTCGTATGTTGTGTGGAATTG
TGAGCGGATAACAATTTCACACAGGAAACAGCTATGACCATGATTACGCCAAGCGCGCAATTAACCCTCA
CTAAAGGGAACAAAAGCTGGAGCTGCAAGCTTAATGTAGTCTTATGCAATACTCTTGTAGTCTTGCAACA
TGGTAACGATGAGTTAGCAACATGCCTTACAAGGAGAGAAAAAGCACCGTGCATGCCGATTGGTGGAAGT
AAGGTGGTACGATCGTGCCTTATTAGGAAGGCAACAGACGGGTCTGACATGGATTGGACGAACCACTGAA
TTGCCGCATTGCAGAGATATTGTATTTAAGTGCCTAGCTCGATACATAAACGGGTCTCTCTGGTTAGACC
AGATCTGAGCCTGGGAGCTCTCTGGCTAACTAGGGAACCCACTGCTTAAGCCTCAATAAAGCTTGCCTTG
AGTGCTTCAAGTAGTGTGTGCCCGTCTGTTGTGTGACTCTGGTAACTAGAGATCCCTCAGACCCTTTTAG
TCAGTGTGGAAAATCTCTAGCAGTGGCGCCCGAACAGGGACTTGAAAGCGAAAGGGAAACCAGAGGAGCT
CTCTCGACGCAGGACTCGGCTTGCTGAAGCGCGCACGGCAAGAGGCGAGGGGCGGCGACTGGTGAGTACG
CCAAAAATTTTGACTAGCGGAGGCTAGAAGGAGAGAGATGGGTGCGAGAGCGTCAGTATTAAGCGGGGGA
GAATTAGATCGCGATGGGAAAAAATTCGGTTAAGGCCAGGGGGAAAGAAAAAATATAAATTAAAACATAT
AGTATGGGCAAGCAGGGAGCTAGAACGATTCGCAGTTAATCCTGGCCTGTTAGAAACATCAGAAGGCTGT
AGACAAATACTGGGACAGCTACAACCATCCCTTCAGACAGGATCAGAAGAACTTAGATCATTATATAATA
CAGTAGCAACCCTCTATTGTGTGCATCAAAGGATAGAGATAAAAGACACCAAGGAAGCTTTAGACAAGAT
AGAGGAAGAGCAAAACAAAAGTAAGACCACCGCACAGCAAGCGGCCGCTGATCTTCAGACCTGGAGGAGG
AGATATGAGGGACAATTGGAGAAGTGAATTATATAAATATAAAGTAGTAAAAATTGAACCATTAGGAGTA
GCACCCACCAAGGCAAAGAGAAGAGTGGTGCAGAGAGAAAAAAGAGCAGTGGGAATAGGAGCTTTGTTCC
TTGGGTTCTTGGGAGCAGCAGGAAGCACTATGGGCGCAGCGTCAATGACGCTGACGGTACAGGCCAGACA
ATTATTGTCTGGTATAGTGCAGCAGCAGAACAATTTGCTGAGGGCTATTGAGGCGCAACAGCATCTGTTG
CAACTCACAGTCTGGGGCATCAAGCAGCTCCAGGCAAGAATCCTGGCTGTGGAAAGATACCTAAAGGATC
AACAGCTCCTGGGGATTTGGGGTTGCTCTGGAAAACTCATTTGCACCACTGCTGTGCCTTGGAATGCTAG
TTGGAGTAATAAATCTCTGGAACAGATTTGGAATCACACGACCTGGATGGAGTGGGACAGAGAAATTAAC
AATTACACAAGCTTAATACACTCCTTAATTGAAGAATCGCAAAACCAGCAAGAAAAGAATGAACAAGAAT
TATTGGAATTAGATAAATGGGCAAGTTTGTGGAATTGGTTTAACATAACAAATTGGCTGTGGTATATAAA
ATTATTCATAATGATAGTAGGAGGCTTGGTAGGTTTAAGAATAGTTTTTGCTGTACTTTCTATAGTGAAT
AGAGTTAGGCAGGGATATTCACCATTATCGTTTCAGACCCACCTCCCAACCCCGAGGGGACCCAGAGAGG
GCCTATTTCCCATGATTCCTTCATATTTGCATATACGATACAAGGCTGTTAGAGAGATAATTAGAATTAA
TTTGACTGTAAACACAAAGATATTAGTACAAAATACGTGACGTAGAAAGTAATAATTTCTTGGGTAGTTT
GCAGTTTTAAAATTATGTTTTAAAATGGACTATCATATGCTTACCGTAACTTGAAAGTATTTCGATTTCT
TGGCTTTATATATCTTGTGGAAAGGACGAAACACCGCCTAATACTATTGAGTACAAGTTTTAGAGCTAGA
AATAGCAAGTTAAAATAAGGCTAGTCCGTTATCAACTTGAAAAAGTGGCACCGAGTCGGTGCTTTTTTAA
GCTTGGCGTAACTAGATCTTGAGACAAATGGCAGTATTCATCCACAATTTTAAAAGAAAAGGGGGGATTG
GGGGGTACAGTGCAGGGGAAAGAATAGTAGACATAATAGCAACAGACATACAAACTAAAGAATTACAAAA
ACAAATTACAAAAATTCAAAATTTTCGGGTTTATTACAGGGACAGCAGAGATCCACTTTGGCGCCGGCTC
GAGGGGG
