>Addgene plasmid #76735 | TAOK3 gRNA (BRDN0001149287) | depositor partial sequence | sequence record 144195 | Target Sequence
CCTAATACTATTGAGTACAA
