>Addgene plasmid #76735 | TAOK3 gRNA (BRDN0001149287) | addgene partial sequence | sequence record 186401 | hU6-F
TAGAAAGTAATAATTTCTTGGGTAGTTTGCAGTTTTAAAATTATGTTTTAAAATGGACTATCATATGCTT
ACCGTAACTTGAAAGTATTTCGATTTCTTGGCTTTATATATCTTGTGGAAAGGACGAAACACCGCCTAAT
ACTATTGAGTACAAGTTTTAGAGCTAGAAATAGCAAGTTAAAATAAGGCTAGTCCGTTATCAACTTGAAA
AAGTGGCACCGAGTCGGTGCTTTTTTAAGCTTGGCGTAACTAGATCTTGAGACAAATGGCAGTATTCATC
CACAATTTTAAAAGAAAAGGGGGGATTGGGGGGTACAGTGCAGGGGAAAGAATAGTAGACATAATAGCAA
CAGACATACAAACTAAAGAATTACAAAAACAAATTACAAAAATTCAAAATTTTCGGGTTTATTACAGGGA
CAGCAGAGATCCACTTTGGCGCCGGCTCGAGGGGGCCCGGGTGCAAAGATGGATAAAGTTTTAAACAGAG
AGGAATCTTTGCAGCTAATGGACCTTCTAGGTCTTGAAAGGAGTGGGAATTGGCTCCGGTGCCCGTCAGT
GGGCAGAGCG
